>Addgene plasmid #76025 | LATS1 gRNA (BRDN0001146897) | addgene full sequence | sequence record 185036 | Addgene Assembled Sequence
CCCGGGTGCAAAGATGGATAAAGTTTTAAACAGAGAGGAATCTTTGCAGCTAATGGACCTTCTAGGTCTT
GAAAGGAGTGGGAATTGGCTCCGGTGCCCGTCAGTGGGCAGAGCGCACATCGCCCACAGTCCCCGAGAAG
TTGGGGGGAGGGGTCGGCAATTGATCCGGTGCCTAGAGAAGGTGGCGCGGGGTAAACTGGGAAAGTGATG
TCGTGTACTGGCTCCGCCTTTTTCCCGAGGGTGGGGGAGAACCGTATATAAGTGCAGTAGTCGCCGTGAA
CGTTCTTTTTCGCAACGGGTTTGCCGCCAGAACACAGGTAAGTGCCGTGTGTGGTTCCCGCGGGCCTGGC
CTCTTTACGGGTTATGGCCCTTGCGTGCCTTGAATTACTTCCACCTGGCTGCAGTACGTGATTCTTGATC
CCGAGCTTCGGGTTGGAAGTGGGTGGGAGAGTTCGAGGCCTTGCGCTTAAGGAGCCCCTTCGCCTCGTGC
TTGAGTTGAGGCCTGGCCTGGGCGCTGGGGCCGCCGCGTGCGAATCTGGTGGCACCTTCGCGCCTGTCTC
GCTGCTTTCGATAAGTCTCTAGCCATTTAAAATTTTTGATGACCTGCTGCGACGCTTTTTTTCTGGCAAG
ATAGTCTTGTAAATGCGGGCCAAGATCTGCACACTGGTATTTCGGTTTTTGGGGCCGCGGGCGGCGACGG
GGCCCGTGCGTCCCAGCGCACATGTTCGGCGAGGCGGGGCCTGCGAGCGCGGCCACCGAGAATCGGACGG
GGGTAGTCTCAAGCTGGCCGGCCTGCTCTGGTGCCTGGCCTCGCGCCGCCGTGTATCGCCCCGCCCTGGG
CGGCAAGGCTGGCCCGGTCGGCACCAGTTGCGTGAGCGGAAAGATGGCCGCTTCCCGGCCCTGCTGCAGG
GAGCTCAAAATGGAGGACGCGGCGCTCGGGAGAGCGGGCGGGTGAGTCACCCACACAAAGGAAAAGGGCC
TTTCCGTCCTCAGCCGTCGCTTCATGTGACTCCACGGAGTACCGGGCGCCGTCCAGGCACCTCGATTAGT
TCTCGAGCTTTTGGAGTACGTCGTCTTTAGGTTGGGGGGAGGGGTTTTATGCGATGGAGTTTCCCCACAC
TGAGTGGGTGGAGACTGAAGTTAGGCCAGCTTGGCACTTGATGTAATTCTCCTTGGAATTTGCCCTTTTT
GAGTTTGGATCTTGGTTCATTCTCAAGCCTCAGACAGTGGTTCAAAGTTTTTTTCTTCCATTTCAGGTGT
CGTGACGTACGGCCACCATGACCGAGTACAAGCCCACGGTGCGCCTCGCCACCCGCGACGACGTCCCCAG
GGCCGTACGCACCCTCGCCGCCGCGTTCGCCGACTACCCCGCCACGCGCCACACCGTCGATCCGGACCGC
CACATCGAGCGGGTCACCGAGCTGCAAGAACTCTTCCTCACGCGCGTCGGGCTCGACATCGGCAAGGTGT
GGGTCGCGGACGACGGCGCCGCCGTGGCGGTCTGGACCACGCCGGAGAGCGTCGAAGCGGGGGCGGTGTT
CGCCGAGATCGGCCCGCGCATGGCCGAGTTGAGCGGTTCCCGGCTGGCCGCGCAGCAACAGATGGAAGGC
CTCCTGGCGCCGCACCGGCCCAAGGAGCCCGCGTGGTTCCTGGCCACCGTCGGAGTCTCGCCCGACCACC
AGGGCAAGGGTCTGGGCAGCGCCGTCGTGCTCCCCGGAGTGGAGGCGGCCGAGCGCGCCGGGGTGCCCGC
CTTCCTGGAGACCTCCGCGCCCCGCAACCTCCCCTTCTACGAGCGGCTCGGCTTCACCGTCACCGCCGAC
GTCGAGGTGCCCGAAGGACCGCGCACCTGGTGCATGACCCGCAAGCCCGGTGCCTGAACGCGTTAAGTCG
ACAATCAACCTCTGGATTACAAAATTTGTGAAAGATTGACTGGTATTCTTAACTATGTTGCTCCTTTTAC
GCTATGTGGATACGCTGCTTTAATGCCTTTGTATCATGCTATTGCTTCCCGTATGGCTTTCATTTTCTCC
TCCTTGTATAAATCCTGGTTGCTGTCTCTTTATGAGGAGTTGTGGCCCGTTGTCAGGCAACGTGGCGTGG
TGTGCACTGTGTTTGCTGACGCAACCCCCACTGGTTGGGGCATTGCCACCACCTGTCAGCTCCTTTCCGG
GACTTTCGCTTTCCCCCTCCCTATTGCCACGGCGGAACTCATCGCCGCCTGCCTTGCCCGCTGCTGGACA
GGGGCTCGGCTGTTGGGCACTGACAATTCCGTGGTGTTGTCGGGGAAATCATCGTCCTTTCCTTGGCTGC
TCGCCTGTGTTGCCACCTGGATTCTGCGCGGGACGTCCTTCTGCTACGTCCCTTCGGCCCTCAATCCAGC
GGACCTTCCTTCCCGCGGCCTGCTGCCGGCTCTGCGGCCTCTTCCGCGTCTTCGCCTTCGCCCTCAGACG
AGTCGGATCTCCCTTTGGGCCGCCTCCCCGCGTCGACTTTAAGACCAATGACTTACAAGGCAGCTGTAGA
TCTTAGCCACTTTTTAAAAGAAAAGGGGGGACTGGAAGGGCTAATTCACTCCCAACGAAGACAAGATCTG
CTTTTTGCTTGTACTGGGTCTCTCTGGTTAGACCAGATCTGAGCCTGGGAGCTCTCTGGCTAACTAGGGA
ACCCACTGCTTAAGCCTCAATAAAGCTTGCCTTGAGTGCTTCAAGTAGTGTGTGCCCGTCTGTTGTGTGA
CTCTGGTAACTAGAGATCCCTCAGACCCTTTTAGTCAGTGTGGAAAATCTCTAGCAGTACGTATAGTAGT
TCATGTCATCTTATTATTCAGTATTTATAACTTGCAAAGAAATGAATATCAGAGAGTGAGAGGAACTTGT
TTATTGCAGCTTATAATGGTTACAAATAAAGCAATAGCATCACAAATTTCACAAATAAAGCATTTTTTTC
ACTGCATTCTAGTTGTGGTTTGTCCAAACTCATCAATGTATCTTATCATGTCTGGCTCTAGCTATCCCGC
CCCTAACTCCGCCCATCCCGCCCCTAACTCCGCCCAGTTCCGCCCATTCTCCGCCCCATGGCTGACTAAT
TTTTTTTATTTATGCAGAGGCCGAGGCCGCCTCGGCCTCTGAGCTATTCCAGAAGTAGTGAGGAGGCTTT
TTTGGAGGCCTAGGGACGTACCCAATTCGCCCTATAGTGAGTCGTATTACGCGCGCTCACTGGCCGTCGT
TTTACAACGTCGTGACTGGGAAAACCCTGGCGTTACCCAACTTAATCGCCTTGCAGCACATCCCCCTTTC
GCCAGCTGGCGTAATAGCGAAGAGGCCCGCACCGATCGCCCTTCCCAACAGTTGCGCAGCCTGAATGGCG
AATGGG
[124 nt withheld, positions 3367-3490]
C
[91 nt withheld, positions 3492-3582]
A
[49 nt withheld, positions 3584-3632]
CCTTTGACGTTGGAGTCCACGTTCTTT
[37 nt withheld, positions 3660-3696]
ACCCTATCTCGGTCTATTCTTTTGATTTATAAGGGATTTTGCCGATTTCGGCCTATTGGTTAAAAAATGA
GCTGATTTAACAAAAATTTAACGCGAATTTTAACAAAATATTAACGCTTACAATTTAGGTGGCACTTTTC
GGGGAAATGTGCGCGGAACCCCTATTTGTTTATTTTTCTAAATACATTCAAATATGTATCCGCTCATGAG
ACAATAACCCTGATAAATGCTTCAATAATATTGAAAAAGGAAGAGTATGAGTATTCAACATTTCCGTGTC
GCCCTTATTCCCTTTTTTGCGGCATTTTGCCTTCCTGTTTTTGCTCACCCAGAAACGCTGGTGAAAGTAA
AAGATGCTGAAGATCAGTTGGGTGCACGAGTGGGTTACATCGAACTGGATCTCAACAGCGGTAAGATCCT
TGAGAGTTTTCGCCCCGAAGAACGTTTTCCAATGATGAGCACTTTTAAAGTTCTGCTATGTGGCGCGGTA
TTATCCCGTATTGACGCCGGGCAAGAGCAACTCGGTCGCCGCATACACTATTCTCAGAATGACTTGGTTG
AGTACTCACCAGTCACAGAAAAGCATCTTACGGATGGCATGACAGTAAGAGAATTATGCAGTGCTGCCAT
AACCATGAGTGATAACACTGCGGCCAACTTACTTCTGACAACGATCGGAGGACCGAAGGAGCTAACCGCT
TTTTTGCACAACATGGGGGATCATGTAACTCGCCTTGATCGTTGGGAACCGGAGCTGAATGAAGCCATAC
CAAACGACGAGCGTGACACCACGATGCCTGTAGCAATGGCAACAACGTTGCGCAAACTATTAACTGGCGA
ACTACTTACTCTAGCTTCCCGGCAACAATTAATAGACTGGATGGAGGCGGATAAAGTTGCAGGACCACTT
CTGCGCTCGGCCCTTCCGGCTGGCTGGTTTATTGCTGATAAATCTGGAGCCGGTGAGCGTGGGTCTCGCG
GTATCATTGCAGCACTGGGGCCAGATGGTAAGCCCTCCCGTATCGTAGTTATCTACACGACGGGGAGTCA
GGCAACTATGGATGAACGAAATAGACAGATCGCTGAGATAGGTGCCTCACTGATTAAGCATTGGTAACTG
TCAGACCAAGTTTACTCATATATACTTTAGATTGATTTAAAACTTCATTTTTAATTTAAAAGGATCTAGG
TGAAGATCCTTTTTGATAATCTCATGACCAAAATCCCTTAACGTGAGTTTTCGTTCCACTGAGCGTCAGA
CCCCGTAGAAAAGATCAAAGGATCTTCTTGAGATCCTTTTTTTCTGCGCGTAATCTGCTGCTTGCAAACA
AAAAAACCACCGCTACCAGCGGTGGTTTGTTTGCCGGATCAAGAGCTACCAACTCTTTTTCCGAAGGTAA
CTGGCTTCAGCAGAGCGCAGATACCAAATACTGTTCTTCTAGTGTAGCCGTAGTTAGGCCACCACTTCAA
GAACTCTGTAGCACCGCCTACATACCTCGCTCTGCTAATCCTGTTACCAGTGGCTGCTGCCAGTGGCGAT
AAGTCGTGTCTTACCGGGTTGGACTCAAGACGATAGTTACCGGATAAGGCGCAGCGGTCGGGCTGAACGG
GGGGTTCGTGCACACAGCCCAGCTTGGAGCGAACGACCTACACCGAACTGAGATACCTACAGCGTGAGCT
ATGAGAAAGCGCCACGCTTCCCGAAGGGAGAAAGGCGGACAGGTATCCGGTAAGCGGCAGGGTCGGAACA
GGAGAGCGCACGAGGGAGCTTCCAGGGGGAAACGCCTGGTATCTTTATAGTCCTGTCGGGTTTCGCCACC
TCTGACTTGAGCGTCGATTTTTGTGATGCTCGTCAGGGGGGCGGAGCCTATGGAAAAACGCCAGCAACGC
GGCCTTTTTACGGTTCCTGGCCTTTTGCTGGCCTTTTGCTCACATGTTCTTTCCTGCGTTATCCCCTGAT
TCTGTGGATAACCGTATTACCGCCTTTGAGTGAGCTGATACCGCTCGCCGCAGCCGAACGACCGAGCGCA
GCGAGTCAGTGAGCGAGGAAGCGGAAGAGCGCCCAATACGCAAACCGCCTCTCCCCGCGCGTTGGCCGAT
TCATTAATGCAGCTGGCACGACAGGTTTCCCGACTGGAAAGCGGGCAGTGAGCGCAACGCAATTAATGTG
AGTTAGCTCACTCATTAGGCACCCCAGGCTTTACACTTTATGCTTCCGGCTCGTATGTTGTGTGGAATTG
TGAGCGGATAACAATTTCACACAGGAAACAGCTATGACCATGATTACGCCAAGCGCGCAATTAACCCTCA
CTAAAGGGAACAAAAGCTGGAGCTGCAAGCTTAATGTAGTCTTATGCAATACTCTTGTAGTCTTGCAACA
TGGTAACGATGAGTTAGCAACATGCCTTACAAGGAGAGAAAAAGCACCGTGCATGCCGATTGGTGGAAGT
AAGGTGGTACGATCGTGCCTTATTAGGAAGGCAACAGACGGGTCTGACATGGATTGGACGAACCACTGAA
TTGCCGCATTGCAGAGATATTGTATTTAAGTGCCTAGCTCGATACATAAACGGGTCTCTCTGGTTAGACC
AGATCTGAGCCTGGGAGCTCTCTGGCTAACTAGGGAACCCACTGCTTAAGCCTCAATAAAGCTTGCCTTG
AGTGCTTCAAGTAGTGTGTGCCCGTCTGTTGTGTGACTCTGGTAACTAGAGATCCCTCAGACCCTTTTAG
TCAGTGTGGAAAATCTCTAGCAGTGGCGCCCGAACAGGGACTTGAAAGCGAAAGGGAAACCAGAGGAGCT
CTCTCGACGCAGGACTCGGCTTGCTGAAGCGCGCACGGCAAGAGGCGAGGGGCGGCGACTGGTGAGTACG
CCAAAAATTTTGACTAGCGGAGGCTAGAAGGAGAGAGATGGGTGCGAGAGCGTCAGTATTAAGCGGGGGA
GAATTAGATCGCGATGGGAAAAAATTCGGTTAAGGCCAGGGGGAAAGAAAAAATATAAATTAAAACATAT
AGTATGGGCAAGCAGGGAGCTAGAACGATTCGCAGTTAATCCTGGCCTGTTAGAAACATCAGAAGGCTGT
AGACAAATACTGGGACAGCTACAACCATCCCTTCAGACAGGATCAGAAGAACTTAGATCATTATATAATA
CAGTAGCAACCCTCTATTGTGTGCATCAAAGGATAGAGATAAAAGACACCAAGGAAGCTTTAGACAAGAT
AGAGGAAGAGCAAAACAAAAGTAAGACCACCGCACAGCAAGCGGCCGCTGATCTTCAGACCTGGAGGAGG
AGATATGAGGGACAATTGGAGAAGTGAATTATATAAATATAAAGTAGTAAAAATTGAACCATTAGGAGTA
GCACCCACCAAGGCAAAGAGAAGAGTGGTGCAGAGAGAAAAAAGAGCAGTGGGAATAGGAGCTTTGTTCC
TTGGGTTCTTGGGAGCAGCAGGAAGCACTATGGGCGCAGCGTCAATGACGCTGACGGTACAGGCCAGACA
ATTATTGTCTGGTATAGTGCAGCAGCAGAACAATTTGCTGAGGGCTATTGAGGCGCAACAGCATCTGTTG
CAACTCACAGTCTGGGGCATCAAGCAGCTCCAGGCAAGAATCCTGGCTGTGGAAAGATACCTAAAGGATC
AACAGCTCCTGGGGATTTGGGGTTGCTCTGGAAAACTCATTTGCACCACTGCTGTGCCTTGGAATGCTAG
TTGGAGTAATAAATCTCTGGAACAGATTTGGAATCACACGACCTGGATGGAGTGGGACAGAGAAATTAAC
AATTACACAAGCTTAATACACTCCTTAATTGAAGAATCGCAAAACCAGCAAGAAAAGAATGAACAAGAAT
TATTGGAATTAGATAAATGGGCAAGTTTGTGGAATTGGTTTAACATAACAAATTGGCTGTGGTATATAAA
ATTATTCATAATGATAGTAGGAGGCTTGGTAGGTTTAAGAATAGTTTTTGCTGTACTTTCTATAGTGAAT
AGAGTTAGGCAGGGATATTCACCATTATCGTTTCAGACCCACCTCCCAACCCCGAGGGGACCCAGAGAGG
GCCTATTTCCCATGATTCCTTCATATTTGCATATACGATACAAGGCTGTTAGAGAGATAATTAGAATTAA
TTTGACTGTAAACACAAAGATATTAGTACAAAATACGTGACGTAGAAAGTAATAATTTCTTGGGTAGTTT
GCAGTTTTAAAATTATGTTTTAAAATGGACTATCATATGCTTACCGTAACTTGAAAGTATTTCGATTTCT
TGGCTTTATATATCTTGTGGAAAGGACGAAACACCGGTAACACTCCTTACTTGAGGGTTTTAGAGCTAGA
AATAGCAAGTTAAAATAAGGCTAGTCCGTTATCAACTTGAAAAAGTGGCACCGAGTCGGTGCTTTTTTAA
GCTTGGCGTAACTAGATCTTGAGACAAATGGCAGTATTCATCCACAATTTTAAAAGAAAAGGGGGGATTG
GGGGGTACAGTGCAGGGGAAAGAATAGTAGACATAATAGCAACAGACATACAAACTAAAGAATTACAAAA
ACAAATTACAAAAATTCAAAATTTTCGGGTTTATTACAGGGACAGCAGAGATCCACTTTGGCGCCGGCTC
GAGGGGG
Features (pLannotate 1.2.2; 29 found; start..end, strand, type, name):
     14..80      +  CDS            small t antigen (fragment): SV40 (simian virus 40) small t antigen
    106..317     +  promoter       EF-1α core promoter: core promoter for human elongation factor EF-1α
    318..1256    +  intron         EF-1α intron A: intron upstream of the start codon of human EF-1α
   1278..1877    +  CDS            PuroR (fragment): puromycin N-acetyltransferase; pac from Streptomyces; confers resistance to puromycin
   1893..2481    +  misc_feature   WPRE: woodchuck hepatitis virus posttranscriptional regulatory element
   2532..2551    +  misc_feature   cPPT/CTS (fragment): central polypurine tract and central termination sequence of HIV-1
   2553..2786    +  LTR            3' LTR (ΔU3): self-inactivating 3' long terminal repeat (LTR) from HIV-1
   2864..2985    +  polyA_signal   SV40 poly(A) signal: SV40 polyadenylation signal
   3025..3160    +  rep_origin     SV40 ori: SV40 origin of replication
   3181..3199    -  promoter       T7 promoter: promoter for bacteriophage T7 RNA polymerase
   3207..3362    +  CDS            lacZα (fragment): LacZα fragment of β-galactosidase; lacZ fragment
   3367..3795    +  rep_origin     f1 ori (sequence partly withheld): f1 bacteriophage origin of replication; arrow indicates direction of (+) strand synthesis
   3848..3952    +  promoter       AmpR promoter: bla
   3953..4813    +  CDS            AmpR: β-lactamase; bla; confers resistance to ampicillin, carbenicillin, and related antibiotics
   4984..5572    +  rep_origin     ori: high-copy-number ColE1/pMB1/pBR322/pUC origin of replication
   5755..5847    +  CDS            lacI (fragment): lac repressor; lacI; The lac repressor binds to the lac operator to inhibit transcription in E. coli. This inhibition can be relieved by adding lactose or isopropyl-β-D-thiogalactopyranoside (IPTG).
   5860..5881    +  protein_bind   CAP binding site: CAP binding activates transcription in the presence of cAMP. E. coli catabolite activator protein
   5896..5926    +  promoter       lac promoter: promoter for the E. coli lac operon
   5934..5950    +  protein_bind   lac operator: The lac repressor binds to the lac operator to inhibit transcription in E. coli. This inhibition can be relieved by adding lactose or isopropyl-β-D-thiogalactopyranoside (IPTG). lac repressor encoded by lacI
   5995..6013    +  promoter       T3 promoter: promoter for bacteriophage T3 RNA polymerase
   6041..6267    +  promoter       RSV promoter: Rous sarcoma virus enhancer/promoter
   6268..6448    +  LTR            5' LTR (truncated): truncated 5' long terminal repeat (LTR) from HIV-1
   6495..6620    +  misc_feature   HIV-1 Ψ: packaging signal of human immunodeficiency virus type 1
   6604..6967    +  CDS            HIV-1 gag (fragment): gag protein from human immunodeficiency virus 1; gag
   7113..7346    +  misc_feature   RRE: The Rev response element (RRE) of HIV-1 allows for Rev-dependent mRNA export from the nucleus to the cytoplasm.
   7723..7749    +  CDS            Rev (fragment): human immunodeficiency virus 1 (HIV-1) Rev protein; rev; enhances nuclear export of unspliced and incompletely spliced viral mRNAs
   7753..7993    +  promoter       U6 promoter: RNA polymerase III promoter for human U6 snRNA
   8023..8098    +  misc_RNA       gRNA scaffold: guide RNA scaffold for the Streptococcus pyogenes CRISPR/Cas9 system
   8154..8271    +  misc_feature   cPPT/CTS: central polypurine tract and central termination sequence of HIV-1
