[The description below was written by a language model from this plasmid's Addgene catalogue record and pLannotate feature annotations shown in this document.]
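Description:
LATS1 gRNA (BRDN0001146897) is a third-generation lentiviral CRISPR guide plasmid built on the lentiGuide-Puro backbone. It expresses a single guide RNA against human LATS1 (also known as WARTS), designed against two LATS1 reference transcripts. It is propagated in E. coli as a high-copy plasmid through a ColE1/pUC-type origin with ampicillin selection (AmpR). The backbone also carries an f1 origin, an SV40 origin and poly(A) signal, and residual lac, T7 and T3 cloning-vector elements.

The lentiviral transfer cassette begins with an RSV promoter fused to a truncated HIV-1 5' LTR, which allows Tat-independent production of the genomic RNA. This is followed by the Ψ packaging signal with a partial gag fragment, and the RRE for Rev-dependent nuclear export. Downstream, the human U6 RNA polymerase III promoter drives the LATS1-specific spacer joined to the Streptococcus pyogenes Cas9 gRNA scaffold. A cPPT/CTS element, which aids nuclear import of the reverse-transcribed genome, comes next. An EF-1α core promoter with its intron A then drives puromycin N-acetyltransferase for selection of transduced mammalian cells, and a WPRE enhances expression of that transcript. The cassette ends in a self-inactivating ΔU3 3' LTR.

The plasmid does not encode Cas9, so it is meant to be used with a separate Cas9 lentivector or in cells that already express Cas9. Its purpose is to disrupt LATS1 by CRISPR knockout. The depositor comments link it to a human kinome gRNA library generated with optimized sgRNA design rules. The cloning method for the spacer is not recorded.
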