Addgene plasmid #76025: LATS1 gRNA (BRDN0001146897)
Purpose: 3rd generation lentiviral gRNA plasmid targeting human LATS1
Depositing lab: John Doench & David Root. Depositing organization: Broad Institute. Publication: Optimized sgRNA design to maximize activity and minimize off-target effects of CRISPR-Cas9. Doench JG, Fusi N, Sullender M, Hegde M, Vaimberg EW, Donovan KF, Smith I, Tothova Z, Wilen C, Orchard R, Virgin HW, Listgarten J, Root DE. Nat Biotechnol. 2016 Jan 18. doi: 10.1038/nbt.3437. PubMed 26780180.
Backbone
  Vector backbone: lentiGuide-Puro
  Backbone manufacturer: Zhang Lab (Addgene plasmid # 52963)
  Vector type: Mammalian Expression, Lentiviral, CRISPR
  Selectable markers: Puromycin
Growth in bacteria
  Bacterial resistance: Ampicillin, 100 μg/mL
  Growth temperature: 37°C
  Growth strain: DH5alpha
  Copy number: High Copy
Gene/Insert
  Gene/Insert name: LATS1 (alt names: LATS1; NM_001270519.1)
  gRNA/shRNA sequence: GTAACACTCCTTACTTGAGG
  Species: H. sapiens (human)
  Entrez Gene: LATS1 (a.k.a. WARTS, wts)
  Promoter: hU6
  Cloning method: Unknown
  Sequencing primers: 5′ U6-F; 3′ pS2-R
Terms and licenses: Academic/Nonprofit Terms; Industry Terms: Not Available to Industry
Depositor comments: The gRNA was designed to target the following Genbank reference sequence(s): NM_001270519.1,NM_004690.3. Note that this plasmid does NOT contain Cas9. It should be used in conjunction with lentiCas9-Blast (Addgene #52962) or otherwise with cell lines already expressing Cas9. Browse the full kinome gRNA library at http://www.addgene.org/pooled-library/broadgpp-human-kinome/ or visit http://www.broadinstitute.org/rnai/public/ for detailed protocols and information.
How to cite: LATS1 gRNA (BRDN0001146897) was a gift from John Doench & David Root (Addgene plasmid # 76025 ; http://n2t.net/addgene:76025 ; RRID:Addgene_76025)
