>Addgene plasmid #76025 | LATS1 gRNA (BRDN0001146897) | depositor partial sequence | sequence record 143485 | Target Sequence
GTAACACTCCTTACTTGAGG
