>Addgene plasmid #76025 | LATS1 gRNA (BRDN0001146897) | addgene partial sequence | sequence record 185035 | hU6-F
GTAGAAAGTAATAATTTCTTGGGTAGTTTGCAGTTTTAAAATTATGTTTTAAAATGGACTATCATATGCT
TACCGTAACTTGAAAGTATTTCGATTTCTTGGCTTTATATATCTTGTGGAAAGGACGAAACACCGGTAAC
ACTCCTTACTTGAGGGTTTTAGAGCTAGAAATAGCAAGTTAAAATAAGGCTAGTCCGTTATCAACTTGAA
AAAGTGGCACCGAGTCGGTGCTTTTTTAAGCTTGGCGTAACTAGATCTTGAGACAAATGGCAGTATTCAT
CCACAATTTTAAAAGAAAAGGGGGGATTGGGGGGTACAGTGCAGGGGAAAGAATAGTAGACATAATAGCA
ACAGACATACAAACTAAAGAATTACAAAAACAAATTACAAAAATTCAAAATTTTCGGGTTTATTACAGGG
ACAGCAGAGATCCACTTTGGCGCCGGCTCGAGGGGGCCCGGGTGCAAAGATGGATAAAGTTTTAAACAGA
GAGGAATCTTTGCAGCTAATGGACCTTCTAGGTCTTGAAAGGAGTGGGAATTGGCTCCGGTGCCCGTCAG
TGGGCAGAGC
